>Addgene plasmid #146342 | pAc5.1B-lambdaN-HA-DmGW182-del-M-GW_F | depositor full sequence | sequence record 288787 | Full Sequence
CTTCAAGGAATTAATTCTATATTCTAAAAACACAAATGATACTTCTAAAAAAAATCATGAATGGCATCAA
CTCTGAATCAAATCTTTGCAGATGCACCTACTTCTCATTTCCACTGTCACATCATTTTTCCAGATCTCGC
TGCCTGTTATGTGGCCCACAAACCAAGACACGTTTTATGGCCATTAAAGCTGGCTGATCGTCGCCAAACA
CCAAATACATATCAATATGTACATTCGAGAAAGAAGCGATCAAAGAAGCGTCTTCGGGCGAGTAGGAGAA
TGCGGAGGAGAAGGAGAACGAGCTGATCTAGTATCTCTCCACAATCCAATGCCAACTGACCAACTGGCCA
TATTCGGAGCAATTTGAAGCCAATTTCCATCGCCTGGCGATCGCTCCATTCTTGGCTATATGTTTTTCAC
CGTTCCCGGGGCCATTTTCAAAGACTCGTCGGTAAGATAAGATTGTGTCACTCGCTGTCTCTCTTCATTT
GTCGAAGAATGCTGAGGAATTTCGCGATGACGTCGGCGAGTATTTTGAAGAATGAGAATAATTTGTATTT
ATACGAAAATCAGTTAGTGGAATTTTCTACAAAAACATGTTATCTATAGATAATTTTGTTGCAAAATATG
TTGACTATGACAAAGATTGTATGTATATACCTTTAATGTATTCTCATTTTCTTATGTATTTATAATGGCA
ATGATGATACTGATGATATTTTAAGATGATGCCAGACCACAGGCTGATTTCTGCGTCTTTTGCCGAACGC
AGTGCATGTGCGGTTGTTGTTTTTTGGAATAGTTTCAATTTTCGGACTGTCCGCTTTGATTTCAGTTTCT
TGGCTTATTCAAAAAGCAAAGTAAAGCCAAAAAAGCGAGATGGCAATACCAAATGCGGCAAAACGGTAGT
GGAAGGAAAGGGGTGCGGGGCAGCGGAAGGAAGGGTGGGGCGGGGCGTGGCGGGGTCTGTGGCTGGGCGC
GACGTCACCGACGTTGGAGCCACTCCTTTGACCATGTGTGCGTGTGTGTATTATTCGTGTCTCGCCACTC
GCCGGTTGTTTTTTTCTTTTTATCTCGCTCTCTCTAGCGCCATCTCGTACGCATGCTCAACGCACCGCAT
GTTGCCGTGTCCTTTATGCGTCATTTTGGCTCGAAATAGGCAATTATTTAAACAAAGATTAGTCAACGAA
AACGCTAAAATAAATAAGTCTACAATATGGTTACTTATTGCCATGTGTGTGCAGCCAACGATAGCAACAA
AAGCAACAACACAGTGGCTTTCCCTCTTTCACTTTTTGTTTGCAAGCGCGTGCGAGCAAGACGGCACGAC
CGGCAAACGCAATTACGCTGACAAAGAGCAGACGAAGTTTTGGCCGAAAAACATCAAGGCGCCTGATACG
AATGCATTTGCAATAACAATTGCGATATTTAATATTGTTTATGAAGCTGTTTGACTTCAAAACACACAAA
AAAAAAAATAAAACAAATTATTTGAAAGAGAATTAGGAATCGGACAGCTTATCGTTACGGGCTAACAGCA
CACCGAGACGAAATAGCTTACCTGACGTCACAGCCTCTGGAAGAACTGCCGCCAAGCAGAGAGAGAGAGA
AAAAGAGGGAGAGCAGCTTAGACCGCATGTGCTTGTGTGTGAGGCGTCTCTCTCTTCGTCTCCTGTTTGC
GCAAACGCATAGACTGCACTGAGAAAATCGATTACCTATTTTTTATGAATGAATATTTGCACTATTACTA
TTCAAAACTATTAAGATAGCAATCACATTCAATAGCCAAATACTATACCACCTGAGCGATGCAACGAAAT
GATCAATTTGAGCAAAAATGCTGCATATTTAGGACGGCATCATTATAGAAATGCTTCTTGCTGTGTACTT
TTCTCTCGTCTGGCAGCTGTTTCGCCGTTATTGTTAAAACCGGCTTAAGTTAGGTGTGTTTTCTACGACT
AGTGATGCCCCTACTAGAAGATGTGTGTTGCACAAATGTCCCTGAATAACCAATTTGAAGTGCAGATAGC
AGTAAACGTAAGCTAATATGAATATTATTTAACTGTAATGTTTTAATATCGCTGGACATTACTAATAAAC
CCACTATAAACACATGTACATATGTATGTTTTGGCATACAATGAGTAGTTGGGGAAAAAATGTGTAAAAG
CACCGTGACCATCACAGCATAAAGATAACCAGCTGAAGTATCGAATATGAGTAACCCCCAAATTGAATCA
CATGCCGCAACTGATAGGACCCATGGAAGTACACTCTTCATGGCGATATACAAGACACACACAAGCACGA
ACACCCAGTTGCGGAGGAAATTCTCCGTAAATGAAAACCCAATCGGCGAACAATTCATACCCATATATGG
TAAAAGTTTTGAACGCGACTTGAGAGCGGAGAGCATTGCGGCTGATAAGGTTTTAGCGCTAAGCGGGCTT
TATAAAACGGGCTGCGGGACCAGTTTTCATATCACTACCGTTTGAGTTCTTGTGCTGTGTGGATACTCCT
CCCGACACAAAGCCGCTCCATCAGCCAGCAGTCGTCTAATCCAGAGACCCCGGATCGGGGTACCCAACAT
GGACGCACAAACACGACGACGTGAGCGTCGCGCTGAGAAACAAGCTCAATGGAAAGCTGCAAACGGTGGA
TCTCCTCCAAGCTTGATGGCTTACCCATACGATGTTCCAGATTACGCTATGCGTGAAGCCCTTTTTTCCC
AAGATGGCTGGGGCTGTCAGCATGTTAACCAGGATACTAATTGGGAAGTTCCCAGTTCGCCAGAACCAGC
CAATAAGGATGCACCCGGTCCACCAATGTGGAAGCCAAGCATTAACAATGGTACTGATCTTTGGGAGTCC
AATTTGAGAAACGGAGGTCAGCCGGCCGCACAGCAAGTTCCAAAGCCGTCGTGGGGTCATACACCATCCT
CTAACTTAGGTGGAACATGGGGTGAGGACGACGATGGCGCCGATAGTAGTAGTGTGTGGACTGGAGGAGC
TGTTAGCAACGCGGGATCCGGAGCTGCAGTGGGAGTAAACCAAGCCGGAGTTAATGTCGGTCCAGGCGGT
GTTGTTTCGTCTGGCGGACCTCAGTGGGGACAAGGTGTCGTTGGCGTCGGACTTGGATCAACTGGAGGTA
ACGGGTCAAGCAATATAACTGGATCGTCTGGAGTCGCAACAGGTAGTAGCGGAAACTCCAGCAACGCTGG
TAACGGTTGGGGAGACCCTCGTGAAATACGCCCTTTGGGAGTTGGTGGCTCCATGGATATTCGAAATGTT
GAACATCGCGGCGGTAACGGTTCTGGAGCAACTTCGAGCGATCCACGAGACATTCGCATGATCGATCCGC
GTGACCCTATTCGAGGAGATCCCCGTGGAATATCTGGTCGTCTTAATGGGACCTCTGAAATGTGGGGTCA
TCATCCACAAATGTCCCATAACCAGTTGCAAGGTATCAACAAAATGGTTGGTCAAAGTGTAGCAACTGCC
AGCACCAGTGTCGGAACATCTGGCTCGGGCATCGGTCCTGGAGGTCCCGGTCCTAGTACAGTATCAGGCA
ATATCCCAACACAGTGGGGGCCTGCTCAACCGGTAAGCGTTGGTGTAAGTGGTCCCAAAGACATGTCAAA
ACAGATAAGTGGATGGGAGGAACCATCACCACCGCCTCAGCGTCGCAGTATTCCTAACTACGATGATGGT
ACATCGTTGTGGGGTCAGCAAACTCGTGTTCCCGCTGCAAGCGGTCACTGGAAAGACATGACTGATTCGA
TAGGTCGTAGTAGTCATCTCATGCGTGGCCAAAGCCAAACGGGAGGTATAGGAATAGCCGGCGTTGGAAA
TAGCAATGTTCCAGTGGGAGCCAATCCAAGTAATCCTATAAGCAGTGTAGTTGGACCTCAAGCCCGGATT
CCATCTGTGGGCGGCGTACAACACAAACCAGACGGCGGCGCTATGTGGGTGCATTCCGGCAATGTAGGTG
GCAGAAATAATGTTGCTGCTGTTACTACTTGGGGAGATGACACTCATAGCGTTAATGTCGGCGCTCCCAG
CAGTGGCAGTGTATCCAGCAACAATTGGGTTGATGACAAGTCCAACTCAACCTTGGCACAAAACTCTTGG
AGCGACCCGGCCCCTGTTGGAGTTAGTTGGGGCAATAAGCAAAGCAAACCGCCAAGCAATAGTGCTTCAT
CAGGTTGGAGCACTGCTGCGGGCGTGGTGGATGGGGTTGATCTAGGATCTGAGTGGAACACGCACGGGGG
GATTATTGGAAAATCTCAGCAACAACAAAAACTAGCGGGACTTAACGTGGGAATGGTGAACGTAATTAAC
GCGGAGATCATTAAGCAAAGCAAGCAATACAGGATCCTTGTCGAGAACGGCTTTAAAAAGGAAGATGTAG
AGCGGGCATTAGTGATTGCTAATATGAACATCGAAGAGGCAGCCGATATGCTCCGTGCCAACTCATCCCT
ATCAATGGATGGTTGGCGTCGACATGATGAGTCCCTTGGATCTTATGCCGACCACAATAGTTCAACAAGC
AGCGGTGGATTTGCTGGTCGTTACCCGGTCAACAGTGGACAACCTTCAATGTCCTTTCCTCATAATAACC
TTATGAATAACATGGGAGGTACCGCTGTTACTGGAGGTAACAACAATACAAACATGACAGCTTTACAGGT
GCAAAAGTATTTAAATCAAGGGCAACATGGTGTCGCTGTTGGACCGCAAGCCGTTGGTAATTCTTCAGCA
GTATCTGTCGGATTTGGTCAGAACACGTCTAACGCAGCAGTGGCAGGAGCAGCCTCTGTAAATATAGCAG
CAAATACAAACAACCAACCGTCTGGTCAGCAAATTCGCATGCTAGGCCAGCAAATTCAGTTGGCCATTCA
TAGTGGTTTCATATCTAGTCAGATATTGACTCAACCGCTAACTCAAACAACCCTTAACCTTTTAAACCAA
CTTCTTAGCAATATTAAGCATCTCCAGGCTGCGCAGCAATCCCTTACCCGCGGGGGAAATGTCAATCCAA
TGGCAGTGAATGTGGCTATATCTAAATACAAGCAGCAAATCCAGAATTTACAGAACCAGATAAATGCACA
ACAGGCTGTGTATGTAAAACAGCAAAATATGCAACCAACTTCACAACAACAACAGCCCCAACAACAGCAA
CTTCCTTCTGTTCATCTAAGTAACTCAGGCAACGACTATTTAAGAGGTCACGATGCAATAAATAATTTGC
AAAGCAACTTTTCTGAGCTCAATATTAATAAGCCAAGTGGATCCAGTTGGTTGCTTTTGAAAAATCTAAC
AGCACAGATTGATGGTCCTACTTTGCGTACACTGTGTATGCAGCATGGGCCCCTTGTCAGCTTTCACCCG
TATTTGAACCAAGGAATTGCCTTATGTAAATATACTACTCGTGAGGAGGCGAACAAGGCGCAAATGGCGT
TAAACAACTGTGTCCTCGCCAACACCACAATATTTGCTGAATCTCCCAGCGAGAACGAGGTGCAAAGCAT
TATGCAGCACTTACCACAAACTCCTTCCTCTACAAGCTCTAGTGGAACTAGTGGTGGCAACGTCGGAGGC
GTCGGCACTTCAGCCAATAATGCAAACAGTGGTTCTGCAGCTTGTCTGTCCGGAAACAATAGCGGCAACG
GAAACGGCAGCGCGAGCGGCGCCGGCAGCGGCAACAATGGCAACAGTAGCTGCAACAACAGTGCCGCCGG
GGGGGGCAGCAGCAGCAACAACACGATTACCACTGTAGCAAATTCGAATCTTGTTGGTTCTAGTGGCTCT
GTCTCAAATTCCTCTGGCGTTACTGCTAACTCTAGTACTGTTTCTGTAGTTAGTTGTACAGCGAGTGGGA
ATTCCATAAATGGGGCAGGTACTGCAAACAGTTCTGGTTCAAAGAGTAGTGCAAACAATTTAGCTAGCGG
CCAGTCTAGCGCTTCTAACTTAACTAATAGCACCAATTCAACATGGCGACAAACTAGCCAAAACCAAGCT
CTTCAAAGTCAAAGCAGGCCATCAGGCAGAGAAGCTGACTTTGATTATATATCTCTCGTTTATTCCATTG
TTGATGATTAAGCGGCCGCTCGAGTCTAGAGGGCCCGCGGTTCGAAGGTAAGCCTATCCCTAACCCTCTC
CTCGGTCTCGATTCTACGCGTACCGGTCATCATCACCATCACCATTGAGTTTAAACCCGCTGATCAGCCT
CGACTGTGCCTTCTAAGGCCTGAGCTCGCTGATCAGCCTCGATCGAGGATCCAGACATGATAAGATACAT
TGATGAGTTTGGACAAACCACAACTAGAATGCAGTGAAAAAAATGCTTTATTTGTGAAATTTGTGATGCT
ATTGCTTTATTTGTAACCATTATAAGCTGCAATAAACAAGTTAACAACAACAATTGCATTCATTTTATGT
TTCAGGTTCAGGGGGAGGTGTGGGAGGTTTTTTAAAGCAAGTAAAACCTCTACAAATGTGGTATGGCTGA
TTATGATCAGTCGACCGATGCCCTTGAGAGCCTTCAACCCAGTCAGCTCCTTCCGGTGGGCGCGGGGCAT
GACTATCGTCGCCGCACTTATGACTGTCTTCTTTATCATGCAACTCGTAGGACAGGTGCCGGCAGCGCTC
TGGGTCATTTTCGGCGAGGACCGCTTTCGCTGGAGCGCGACGATGATCGGCCTGTCGCTTGCGGTATTCG
GAATCTTGCACGCCCTCGCTCAAGCCTTCGTCACTGGTCCCGCCACCAAACGTTTCGGCGAGAAGCAGGC
CATTATCGCCGGCATGGCGGCCGACGCGCTGGGCTACGTCTTGCTGGCGTTCGCGACGCGAGGCTGGATG
GCCTTCCCCATTATGATTCTTCTCGCTTCCGGCGGCATCGGGATGCCCGCGTTGCAGGCCATGCTGTCCA
GGCAGGTAGATGACGACCATCAGGGACAGCTTCAAGGATCGCTCGCGGCTCTTACCAGCCAGCAAAAGGC
CAGGAACCGTAAAAAGGCCGCGTTGCTGGCGTTTTTCCATAGGCTCCGCCCCCCTGACGAGCATCACAAA
AATCGACGCTCAAGTCAGAGGTGGCGAAACCCGACAGGACTATAAAGATACCAGGCGTTTCCCCCTGGAA
GCTCCCTCGTGCGCTCTCCTGTTCCGACCCTGCCGCTTACCGGATACCTGTCCGCCTTTCTCCCTTCGGG
AAGCGTGGCGCTTTCTCAATGCTCACGCTGTAGGTATCTCAGTTCGGTGTAGGTCGTTCGCTCCAAGCTG
GGCTGTGTGCACGAACCCCCCGTTCAGCCCGACCGCTGCGCCTTATCCGGTAACTATCGTCTTGAGTCCA
ACCCGGTAAGACACGACTTATCGCCACTGGCAGCAGCCACTGGTAACAGGATTAGCAGAGCGAGGTATGT
AGGCGGTGCTACAGAGTTCTTGAAGTGGTGGCCTAACTACGGCTACACTAGAAGGACAGTATTTGGTATC
TGCGCTCTGCTGAAGCCAGTTACCTTCGGAAAAAGAGTTGGTAGCTCTTGATCCGGCAAACAAACCACCG
CTGGTAGCGGTGGTTTTTTTGTTTGCAAGCAGCAGATTACGCGCAGAAAAAAAGGATCTCAAGAAGATCC
TTTGATCTTTTCTACGGGGTCTGACGCTCAGTGGAACGAAAACTCACGTTAAGGGATTTTGGTCATGAGA
TTATCAAAAAGGATCTTCACCTAGATCCTTTTAAATTAAAAATGAAGTTTTAAATCAATCTAAAGTATAT
ATGAGTAAACTTGGTCTGACAGTTACCAATGCTTAATCAGTGAGGCACCTATCTCAGCGATCTGTCTATT
TCGTTCATCCATAGTTGCCTGACTCCCCGTCGTGTAGATAACTACGATACGGGAGGGCTTACCATCTGGC
CCCAGTGCTGCAATGATACCGCGAGACCCACGCTCACCGGCTCCAGATTTATCAGCAATAAACCAGCCAG
CCGGAAGGGCCGAGCGCAGAAGTGGTCCTGCAACTTTATCCGCCTCCATCCAGTCTATTAATTGTTGCCG
GGAAGCTAGAGTAAGTAGTTCGCCAGTTAATAGTTTGCGCAACGTTGTTGCCATTGCTGCAGGCATCGTG
GTGTCACGCTCGTCGTTTGGTATGGCTTCATTCAGCTCCGGTTCCCAACGATCAAGGCGAGTTACATGAT
CCCCCATGTTGTGCAAAAAAGCGGTTAGCTCCTTCGGTCCTCCGATCGTTGTCAGAAGTAAGTTGGCCGC
AGTGTTATCACTCATGGTTATGGCAGCACTGCATAATTCTCTTACTGTCATGCCATCCGTAAGATGCTTT
TCTGTGACTGGTGAGTACTCAACCAAGTCATTCTGAGAATAGTGTATGCGGCGACCGAGTTGCTCTTGCC
CGGCGTCAACACGGGATAATACCGCGCCACATAGCAGAACTTTAAAAGTGCTCATCATTGGAAAACGTTC
TTCGGGGCGAAAACTCTCAAGGATCTTACCGCTGTTGAGATCCAGTTCGATGTAACCCACTCGTGCACCC
AACTGATCTTCAGCATCTTTTACTTTCACCAGCGTTTCTGGGTGAGCAAAAACAGGAAGGCAAAATGCCG
CAAAAAAGGGAATAAGGGCGACACGGAAATGTTGAATACTCATACTCTTCCTTTTTCAATATTATTGAAG
CATTTATCAGGGTTATTGTCTCATGAGCGGATACATATTTGAATGTATTTAGAAAAATAAACAAATAGGG
GTTCCGCGCACATTTCCCCGAAAAGTGCCACCTGACGTCTAAGAAACCATTATTATCATGACATTAACCT
ATAAAAATAGGCGTATCACGAGGCCCTTTCGT
Features (pLannotate 1.2.2; 11 found; start..end, strand, type, name):
     56..2568    +  promoter       Ac5 promoter: Drosophila melanogaster actin 5C promoter
   2589..2654    +  CDS            N (fragment): REGN_LAMBD - Experimental evidence at protein level: Swiss-Prot protein existence level 1. Plays a role as a transcriptional antitermination factor that allows the virus to initiate its lytic phase. Activates expression of the delayed viral early genes by modifying host RNA polymerase (RNAP) into a form that is resistant to termination signals. This antitermination function requires the host NusA protein which serves to stabilize the interaction between antitermination protein N and host RNA polymerase. From Escherichia phage lambda (Bacteriophage lambda).
   2682..2708    +  CDS            3xHA (fragment): three tandem HA epitope tags
   2709..6098    +  CDS            gw (fragment): GAWKY_DROME - Also known as GW182 From Drosophila melanogaster (Fruit fly).
   6137..6178    +  CDS            V5 tag: epitope tag from simian virus 5
   6278..6412    -  polyA_signal   SV40 poly(A) signal: SV40 polyadenylation signal
   6435..6519    -  CDS            large T antigen (fragment): large T antigen from SV40 (simian virus 40)
   6520..6990    +  CDS            TcR (fragment): tetracycline efflux protein; tet; confers resistance to tetracycline
   7034..7622    -  rep_origin     ori: high-copy-number ColE1/pMB1/pBR322/pUC origin of replication
   7793..8653    -  CDS            AmpR: β-lactamase; bla; confers resistance to ampicillin, carbenicillin, and related antibiotics
   8654..8758    -  promoter       AmpR promoter: bla
