[The description below was written by a language model from this plasmid's Addgene catalogue record and pLannotate feature annotations shown in this document.]
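Description:
pAc5.1B-lambdaN-HA-DmGW182-del-M-GW_F is an 8,852 nt insect expression plasmid for producing a deletion variant of the Drosophila melanogaster GW182 protein (gene gw) in fly cells. The catalogue lists the backbone as unknown, although the name and the annotated parts point to a pAc5.1B-type vector. In bacteria it is maintained through a ColE1/pUC-family origin and selected with ampicillin via the β-lactamase gene and its bla promoter. The origin is annotated as a high-copy type, yet the repository entry classes the plasmid as low copy. Short fragments of a tetracycline resistance gene and of SV40 large T antigen are also detected. These appear to be non-functional backbone remnants.

Expression is driven by the constitutive Drosophila actin 5C promoter. The open reading frame begins with a short fragment of the bacteriophage lambda N protein, followed by an HA epitope (annotated as a fragment of a 3xHA tag) and then the gw coding fragment of about 3.4 kb. According to the name, this fragment lacks the M-GW region, but the record does not give the exact deletion boundaries. A V5 tag sequence lies downstream of the insert, and the record does not show whether it is in frame and translated. An SV40 polyadenylation signal follows, although it is annotated on the opposite strand.

The lambda N peptide is commonly used to tether a fusion protein to reporter mRNAs carrying BoxB hairpins, which lets its silencing activity be tested independently of miRNA targeting. This fits the associated study mapping GW182 domains needed for miRNA function. The HA tag allows detection of the fusion protein. The depositor sequence may be theoretical rather than fully verified.
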