Addgene plasmid #146342: pAc5.1B-lambdaN-HA-DmGW182-del-M-GW_F
Purpose: Insect Expression of DmGW182-delM-GW
Depositing lab: Elisa Izaurralde. Depositing organization: Max Planck Institute for Developmental Biology. Publication: A C-terminal silencing domain in GW182 is essential for miRNA function. Eulalio A, Helms S, Fritzsch C, Fauser M, Izaurralde E. RNA. 2009 Jun;15(6):1067-77. doi: 10.1261/rna.1605509. Epub 2009 Apr 21. PubMed 19383769.
Backbone
  Vector backbone: Unknown
  Vector type: Insect Expression
Growth in bacteria
  Bacterial resistance: Ampicillin, 100 μg/mL
  Growth temperature: 37°C
  Growth strain: DH5alpha
  Copy number: Low Copy
Gene/Insert
  Gene/Insert name: DmGW182-delM-GW
  Species: D. melanogaster (fly)
  Entrez Gene: gw (a.k.a. Dmel_CG31992, CG11484, CG31992, CG9905, Dmel\CG31992, GQ182, GW, GW182, Gw, Gw182, anon-EST:Posey205, dGW182, gw182)
  Cloning method: Unknown
Terms and licenses: Academic/Nonprofit Terms; Industry Terms: Not Available to Industry
Depositor comments: Plasmids from this collection were made available to the research community and donated after the lab closed. Please note that the sequence provided by the depositing laboratory may be theoretical/predicted or based on Sanger sequencing results. There may be discrepancies between sequencing results obtained by Addgene and the depositor sequence. If an Addgene verified sequence is not available, please contact before placing your order to request that our lab fully sequence the plasmid.
How to cite: pAc5.1B-lambdaN-HA-DmGW182-del-M-GW_F was a gift from Elisa Izaurralde (Addgene plasmid # 146342 ; http://n2t.net/addgene:146342 ; RRID:Addgene_146342)
